>Addgene plasmid #19006 | HA-HIF2alpha-P405A/P531A-pBabe-puro | addgene full sequence | sequence record 242462 | Addgene NGS Result
CTGCAGCCTGAATATGGGCCAAACAGGATATCTGTGGTAAGCAGTTCCTGCCCCGGCTCAGGGCCAAGAA
CAGATGGAACAGCTGAATATGGGCCAAACAGGATATCTGTGGTAAGCAGTTCCTGCCCCGGCTCAGGGCC
AAGAACAGATGGTCCCCAGATGCGGTCCAGCCCTCAGCAGTTTCTAGAGAACCATCAGATGTTTCCAGGG
TGCCCCAAGGACCTGAAATGACCCTGTGCCTTATTTGAACTAACCAATCAGTTCGCTTCTCGCTTCTGTT
CGCGCGCTTCTGCTCCCCGAGCTCAATAAAAGAGCCCACAACCCCTCACTCGGGGCGCCAGTCCTCCGAT
TGACTGAGTCGCCCGGGTACCCGTGTATCCAATAAACCCTCTTGCAGTTGCATCCGACTTGTGGTCTCGC
TGTTCCTTGGGAGGGTCTCCTCTGAGTGATTGACTACCCGTCAGCGGGGGTCTTTCATTTGGGGGCTCGT
CCGGGATCGGGAGACCCCTGCCCAGGGACCACCGACCCACCACCGGGAGGCAAGCTGGCCAGCAACTTAT
CTGTGTCTGTCCGATTGTCTAGTGTCTATGACTGATTTTATGCGCCTGCGTCGGTACTAGTTAGCTAACT
AGCTCTGTATCTGGCGGACCCGTGGTGGAACTGACGAGTTCTGAACACCCGGCCGCAACCCTGGGAGACG
TCCCAGGGACTTTGGGGGCCGTTTTTGTGGCCCGACCTGAGGAAGGGAGTCGATGTGGAATCCGACCCCG
TCAGGATATGTGGTTCTGGTAGGAGACGAGAACCTAAAACAGTTCCCGCCTCCGTCTGAATTTTTGCTTT
CGGTTTGGAACCGAAGCCGCGCGTCTTGTCTGCTGCAGCGCTGCAGCATCGTTCTGTGTTGTCTCTGTCT
GACTGTGTTTCTGTATTTGTCTGAAAATTAGGGCCAGACTGTTACCACTCCCTTAAGTTTGACCTTAGGT
CACTGGAAAGATGTCGAGCGGATCGCTCACAACCAGTCGGTAGATGTCAAGAAGAGACGTTGGGTTACCT
TCTGCTCTGCAGAATGGCCAACCTTTAACGTCGGATGGCCGCGAGACGGCACCTTTAACCGAGACCTCAT
CACCCAGGTTAAGATCAAGGTCTTTTCACCTGGCCCGCATGGACACCCAGACCAGGTCCCCTACATCGTG
ACCTGGGAAGCCTTGGCTTTTGACCCCCCTCCCTGGGTCAAGCCCTTTGTACACCCTAAGCCTCCGCCTC
CTCTTCCTCCATCCGCCCCGTCTCTCCCCCTTGAACCTCCTCGTTCGACCCCGCCTCGATCCTCCCTTTA
TCCAGCCCTCACTCCTTCTCTAGGCGCCGGCCGGATCGAAGACTAAGCTTACCATGGCCTACCCCTACGA
CGTGCCCGACTACGCCTCCCTCGGATCCGCCACCATGACAGCTGACAAGGAGAAGAAAAGGAGTAGCTCG
GAGAGGAGGAAGGAGAAGTCCCGGGATGCTGCGCGGTGCCGGCGGAGCAAGGAGACGGAGGTGTTCTATG
AGCTGGCCCATGAGCTGCCTCTGCCCCACAGTGTGAGCTCCCATCTGGACAAGGCCTCCATCATGCGACT
GGCAATCAGCTTCCTGCGAACACACAAGCTCCTCTCCTCAGTTTGCTCTGAAAACGAGTCCGAAGCCGAA
GCTGACCAGCAGATGGACAACTTGTACCTGAAAGCCTTGGAGGGTTTCATTGCCGTGGTGACCCAAGATG
GCGACATGATCTTTCTGTCAGAAAACATCAGCAAGTTCATGGGACTTACACAGGTGGAGCTAACAGGACA
TAGTATCTTTGACTTCACTCATCCCTGCGACCATGAGGAGATTCGTGAGAACCTGAGTCTCAAAAATGGC
TCTGGTTTTGGGAAAAAAAGCAAAGACATGTCCACAGAGCGGGACTTCTTCATGAGGATGAAGTGCACGG
TCACCAACAGAGGCCGTACTGTCAACCTCAAGTCAGCCACCTGGAAGGTCTTGCACTGCACGGGCCAGGT
GAAAGTCTACAACAACTGCCCTCCTCACAATAGTCTGTGTGGCTACAAGGAGCCCCTGCTGTCCTGCCTC
ATCATCATGTGTGAACCAATCCAGCACCCATCCCACATGGACATCCCCCTGGATAGCAAGACCTTCCTGA
GCCGCCACAGCATGGACATGAAGTTCACCTACTGTGATGACAGAATCACAGAACTGATTGGTTACCACCC
TGAGGAGCTGCTTGGCCGCTCAGCCTATGAATTCTACCATGCGCTAGACTCCGAGAACATGACCAAGAGT
CACCAGAACTTGTGCACCAAGGGTCAGGTAGTAAGTGGCCAGTACCGGATGCTCGCAAAGCATGGGGGCT
ACGTGTGGCTGGAGACCCAGGGGACGGTCATCTACAACCCTCGCAACCTGCAGCCCCAGTGCATCATGTG
TGTCAACTACGTCCTGAGTGAGATTGAGAAGAATGACGTGGTGTTCTCCATGGACCAGACTGAATCCCTG
TTCAAGCCCCACCTGATGGCCATGAACAGCATCTTTGATAGCAGTGGCAAGGGGGCTGTGTCTGAGAAGA
GTAACTTCCTATTCACCAAGCTAAAGGAGGAGCCCGAGGAGCTGGCCCAGCTGGCTGCTACCCCAGGAGA
CGCCATCATCTCTCTGGATTTCGGGAATCAGAACTTCGAGGAGTCCTCAGCCTATGGCAAGGCCATCCTG
CCCCCGAGCCAGCCATGGGCCACGGAGTTGAGGAGCCACAGCACCCAGAGCGAGGCTGGGAGCCTGCCTG
CCTTCACCGTGCCCCAGGCAGCTGCCCCGGGCAGCACCACCCCCAGTGCCACCAGCAGCAGCAGCAGCTG
CTCCACGCCCAATAGCCCTGAAGACTATTACACATCTTTGGATAACGACCTGAAGATTGAAGTGATTGAG
AAGCTCTTCGCCATGGACACAGAGGCCAAGGACCAATGCAGTACCCAGACGGATTTCAATGAGCTGGACT
TGGAGACACTGGCAGCTTATATCCCCATGGACGGGGAAGACTTCCAGCTAAGCCCCATCTGCCCCGAGGA
GCGGCTCTTGGCGGAGAACCCACAGTCCACCCCCCAGCACTGCTTCAGTGCCATGACAAACATCTTCCAG
CCACTGGCCCCTGTAGCCCCGCACAGTCCCTTCCTCCTGGACAAGTTTCAGCAGCAGCTGGAGAGCAAGA
AGACAGAGCCCGAGCACCGGCCCATGTCCTCCATCTTCTTTGATGCCGGAAGCAAAGCATCCCTGCCACC
GTGCTGTGGCCAGGCCAGCACCCCTCTCTCTTCCATGGGGGGCAGATCCAATACCCAGTGGCCCCCAGAT
CCACCATTACATTTTGGGCCCACAAAGTGGGCCGTCGGGGATCAGCGCACAGAGTTCTTGGGAGCAGCGC
CGTTGGGGCCCCCTGTCTCTCCACCCCATGTCTCCACCTTCAAGACAAGGTCTGCAAAGGGTTTTGGGGC
TCGAGGCCCAGACGTGCTGAGTCCGGCCATGGTAGCCCTCTCCAACAAGCTGAAGCTGAAGCGACAGCTG
GAGTATGAAGAGCAAGCCTTCCAGGACCTGAGCGGGGGGGACCCACCTGGTGGCAGCACCTCACATTTGA
TGTGGAAACGGATGAAGAACCTCAGGGGTGGGAGCTGCCCTTTGATGCCGGACAAGCCACTGAGCGCAAA
TGTACCCAATGATAAGTTCACCCAAAACCCCATGAGGGGCCTGGGCCATCCCCTGAGACATCTGCCGCTG
CCACAGCCTCCATCTGCCATCAGTCCCGGGGAGAACAGCAAGAGCAGGTTCCCCCCACAGTGCTACGCCA
CCCAGTACCAGGACTACAGCCTGTCGTCAGCCCACAAGGTGTCAGGCATGGCAAGCCGGCTGCTCGGGCC
CTCATTTGAGTCCTACCTGCTGCCCGAACTGACCAGATATGACTGTGAGGTGAACGTGCCCGTGCTGGGA
AGCTCCACGCTCCTGCAAGGAGGGGACCTCCTCAGAGCCCTGGACCAGGCCACCTGACAATTCGATATCT
CGAGTAATTCGCCAGCACAGTGGTCGACCCTGTGGAATGTGTGTCAGTTAGGGTGTGGAAAGTCCCCAGG
CTCCCCAGCAGGCAGAAGTATGCAAAGCATGCATCTCAATTAGTCAGCAACCAGGTGTGGAAAGTCCCCA
GGCTCCCCAGCAGGCAGAAGTATGCAAAGCATGCATCTCAATTAGTCAGCAACCATAGTCCCGCCCCTAA
CTCCGCCCATCCCGCCCCTAACTCCGCCCAGTTCCGCCCATTCTCCGCCCCATGGCTGACTAATTTTTTT
TATTTATGCAGAGGCCGAGGCCGCCTCGGCCTCTGAGCTATTCCAGAAGTAGTGAGGAGGCTTTTTTGGA
GGCCTAGGCTTTTGCAAAAAGCTTACCATGACCGAGTACAAGCCCACGGTGCGCCTCGCCACCCGCGACG
ACGTCCCCAGGGCCGTACGCACCCTCGCCGCCGCGTTCGCCGACTACCCCGCCACGCGCCACACCGTCGA
TCCGGACCGCCACATCGAGCGGGTCACCGAGCTGCAAGAACTCTTCCTCACGCGCGTCGGGCTCGACATC
GGCAAGGTGTGGGTCGCGGACGACGGCGCCGCGGTGGCGGTCTGGACCACGCCGGAGAGCGTCGAAGCGG
GGGCGGTGTTCGCCGAGATCGGCCCGCGCATGGCCGAGTTGAGCGGTTCCCGGCTGGCCGCGCAGCAACA
GATGGAAGGCCTCCTGGCGCCGCACCGGCCCAAGGAGCCCGCGTGGTTCCTGGCCACCGTCGGCGTCTCG
CCCGACCACCAGGGCAAGGGTCTGGGCAGCGCCGTCGTGCTCCCCGGAGTGGAGGCGGCCGAGCGCGCCG
GGGTGCCCGCCTTCCTGGAGACCTCCGCGCCCCGCAACCTCCCCTTCTACGAGCGGCTCGGCTTCACCGT
CACCGCCGACGTCGAGGTGCCCGAAGGACCGCGCACCTGGTGCATGACCCGCAAGCCCGGTGCCTGACGC
CCGCCCCACGACCCGCAGCGCCCGACCGAAAGGAGCGCACGACCCCATGCATCGATAAAATAAAAGATTT
TATTTAGTCTCCAGAAAAAGGGGGGAATGAAAGACCCCACCTGTAGGTTTGGCAAGCTAGCTTAAGTAAC
GCCATTTTGCAAGGCATGGAAAAATACATAACTGAGAATAGAGAAGTTCAGATCAAGGTCAGGAACAGAT
GGAACAGCTGAATATGGGCCAAACAGGATATCTGTGGTAAGCAGTTCCTGCCCCGGCTCAGGGCCAAGAA
CAGATGGAACAGCTGAATATGGGCCAAACAGGATATCTGTGGTAAGCAGTTCCTGCCCCGGCTCAGGGCC
AAGAACAGATGGTCCCCAGATGCGGTCCAGCCCTCAGCAGTTTCTAGAGAACCATCAGATGTTTCCAGGG
TGCCCCAAGGACCTGAAATGACCCTGTGCCTTATTTGAACTAACCAATCAGTTCGCTTCTCGCTTCTGTT
CGCGCGCTTCTGCTCCCCGAGCTCAATAAAAGAGCCCACAACCCCTCACTCGGGGCGCCAGTCCTCCGAT
TGACTGAGTCGCCCGGGTACCCGTGTATCCAATAAACCCTCTTGCAGTTGCATCCGACTTGTGGTCTCGC
TGTTCCTTGGGAGGGTCTCCTCTGAGTGATTGACTACCCGTCAGCGGGGTGCAGTTGCATCCGACTTGTG
GTCTCGCTGTTCCTTGGGAGGGTCTCCTCTGAGTGATTGACTACCCGTCAGCGGGGGTCTTTCACATGCA
GCATGTATCAAAATTAATTTGGTTTTTTTTCTTAAGTATTTACATTAAATGGCCATAGTTGCATTAATGA
ATCGGCCAACGCGCGGGGAGAGGCGGTTTGCGTATTGGGCGCTCTTCCGCTTCCTCGCTCACTGACTCGC
TGCGCTCGGTCGTTCGGCTGCGGCGAGCGGTATCAGCTCACTCAAAGGCGGTAATACGGTTATCCACAGA
ATCAGGGGATAACGCAGGAAAGAACATGTGAGCAAAAGGCCAGCAAAAGGCCAGGAACCGTAAAAAGGCC
GCGTTGCTGGCGTTTTTCCATAGGCTCCGCCCCCCTGACGAGCATCACAAAAATCGACGCTCAAGTCAGA
GGTGGCGAAACCCGACAGGACTATAAAGATACCAGGCGTTTCCCCCTGGAAGCTCCCTCGTGCGCTCTCC
TGTTCCGACCCTGCCGCTTACCGGATACCTGTCCGCCTTTCTCCCTTCGGGAAGCGTGGCGCTTTCTCAT
AGCTCACGCTGTAGGTATCTCAGTTCGGTGTAGGTCGTTCGCTCCAAGCTGGGCTGTGTGCACGAACCCC
CCGTTCAGCCCGACCGCTGCGCCTTATCCGGTAACTATCGTCTTGAGTCCAACCCGGTAAGACACGACTT
ATCGCCACTGGCAGCAGCCACTGGTAACAGGATTAGCAGAGCGAGGTATGTAGGCGGTGCTACAGAGTTC
TTGAAGTGGTGGCCTAACTACGGCTACACTAGAAGAACAGTATTTGGTATCTGCGCTCTGCTGAAGCCAG
TTACCTTCGGAAAAAGAGTTGGTAGCTCTTGATCCGGCAAACAAACCACCGCTGGTAGCGGTGGTTTTTT
TGTTTGCAAGCAGCAGATTACGCGCAGAAAAAAAGGATCTCAAGAAGATCCTTTGATCTTTTCTACGGGG
TCTGACGCTCAGTGGAACGAAAACTCACGTTAAGGGATTTTGGTCATGAGATTATCAAAAAGGATCTTCA
CCTAGATCCTTTTGCGGCCGCAAATCAATCTAAAGTATATATGAGTAAACTTGGTCTGACAGTTACCAAT
GCTTAATCAGTGAGGCACCTATCTCAGCGATCTGTCTATTTCGTTCATCCATAGTTGCCTGACTCCCCGT
CGTGTAGATAACTACGATACGGGAGGGCTTACCATCTGGCCCCAGTGCTGCAATGATACCGCGAGACCCA
CGCTCACCGGCTCCAGATTTATCAGCAATAAACCAGCCAGCCGGAAGGGCCGAGCGCAGAAGTGGTCCTG
CAACTTTATCCGCCTCCATCCAGTCTATTAATTGTTGCCGGGAAGCTAGAGTAAGTAGTTCGCCAGTTAA
TAGTTTGCGCAACGTTGTTGCCATTGCTACAGGCATCGTGGTGTCACGCTCGTCGTTTGGTATGGCTTCA
TTCAGCTCCGGTTCCCAACGATCAAGGCGAGTTACATGATCCCCCATGTTGTGCAAAAAAGCGGTTAGCT
CCTTCGGTCCTCCGATCGTTGTCAGAAGTAAGTTGGCCGCAGTGTTATCACTCATGGTTATGGCAGCACT
GCATAATTCTCTTACTGTCATGCCATCCGTAAGATGCTTTTCTGTGACTGGTGAGTACTCAACCAAGTCA
TTCTGAGAATAGTGTATGCGGCGACCGAGTTGCTCTTGCCCGGCGTCAATACGGGATAATACCGCGCCAC
ATAGCAGAACTTTAAAAGTGCTCATCATTGGAAAACGTTCTTCGGGGCGAAAACTCTCAAGGATCTTACC
GCTGTTGAGATCCAGTTCGATGTAACCCACTCGTGCACCCAACTGATCTTCAGCATCTTTTACTTTCACC
AGCGTTTCTGGGTGAGCAAAAACAGGAAGGCAAAATGCCGCAAAAAAGGGAATAAGGGCGACACGGAAAT
GTTGAATACTCATACTCTTCCTTTTTCAATATTATTGAAGCATTTATCAGGGTTATTGTCTCATGAGCGG
ATACATATTTGAATGTATTTAGAAAAATAAACAAATAGGGGTTCCGCGCACATTTCCCCGAAAAGTGCCA
C
Features (pLannotate 1.2.2; 12 found; start..end, strand, type, name):
      8..477     +  LTR            LTR: long terminal repeat from Moloney murine leukemia virus
    601..875     +  misc_feature   MESV Ψ (fragment): packaging signal of murine embryonic stem cell virus
    942..1358    +  CDS            gag (truncated): truncated Moloney murine leukemia virus (MMLV) gag gene lacking the start codon
   1435..4044    +  CDS            EPAS1: EPAS1_HUMAN - Also known as BHLHE73, HIF2A, MOP2, PASD2. Experimental evidence at protein level: Swiss-Prot protein existence level 1. Transcription factor involved in the induction of oxygen regulated genes. Heterodimerizes with ARNT; heterodimer binds to core DNA sequence 5'-TACGTG-3' within the hypoxia response element (HRE) of target gene promoters (By similarity). Regulates the vascular endothelial growth factor (VEGF) expression and seems to be implicated in the development of blood vessels and the tubular system of lung. May also play a role in the formation of the endothelium that give
   4099..4428    +  promoter       SV40 promoter: SV40 enhancer and early promoter
   4438..5037    +  CDS            PuroR: puromycin N-acetyltransferase; pac from Streptomyces alboniger; confers resistance to puromycin
   5136..5719    +  LTR            LTR: long terminal repeat from Moloney murine leukemia virus
   5725..5786    +  LTR            5' LTR (truncated) (fragment): truncated long terminal repeat from Moloney murine sarcoma virus
   5870..5922    -  CDS            lacI (fragment): lac repressor; lacI; The lac repressor binds to the lac operator to inhibit transcription in E. coli. This inhibition can be relieved by adding lactose or isopropyl-β-D-thiogalactopyranoside (IPTG).
   6105..6693    -  rep_origin     ori: high-copy-number ColE1/pMB1/pBR322/pUC origin of replication
   6853..7713    -  CDS            AmpR: β-lactamase; bla; confers resistance to ampicillin, carbenicillin, and related antibiotics
   7714..7818    -  promoter       AmpR promoter: bla
