[The description below was written by a language model from this plasmid's Addgene catalogue record and pLannotate feature annotations shown in this document.]
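Description:
HA-HIF2alpha-P405A/P531A-pBabe-puro is a Moloney murine leukemia virus-based retroviral expression vector built on the pBabe-puro backbone for stable delivery of a mutant human HIF-2α (EPAS1) cDNA into mammalian cells. In bacteria it is maintained through a high-copy ColE1/pUC-type origin and selected with ampicillin via the β-lactamase gene and its own promoter. The sequenced plasmid is about 7.8 kb, consistent with the recorded backbone and a roughly 2.6 kb insert.

The proviral portion is flanked by MMLV long terminal repeats. Downstream of the 5′ LTR lie a packaging signal (Ψ) and a truncated gag segment lacking its start codon, which together support efficient encapsidation of the genomic RNA when the plasmid is introduced into a packaging cell line that supplies the viral proteins in trans. No separate promoter is annotated upstream of the EPAS1 open reading frame, which fits the standard pBabe design where the 5′ LTR drives the insert. The catalogue describes an N-terminal HA epitope tag, although this tag is not separately annotated in the feature table. An internal SV40 enhancer/early promoter then drives puromycin N-acetyltransferase, allowing selection of transduced cells with puromycin.

The cDNA carries P405A and P531A substitutions. These prolines are the sites normally hydroxylated under normoxia to target HIF-2α for VHL-dependent degradation, so the double mutant is expected to be stable regardless of oxygen level. The associated publication concerns the roles of the HIF-2α transactivation domains in renal tumorigenesis, suggesting use for constitutive HIF-2α expression in such cell models.
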