Addgene plasmid #19006: HA-HIF2alpha-P405A/P531A-pBabe-puro
Depositing lab: William Kaelin. Depositing organization: Dana-Farber Cancer Institute. Publication: The hypoxia-inducible factor 2alpha N-terminal and C-terminal transactivation domains cooperate to promote renal tumorigenesis in vivo. Yan Q, Bartz S, Mao M, Li L, Kaelin WG. Mol Cell Biol. 2007 Mar . 27(6):2092-102. 10.1128/MCB.01514-06 PubMed 17220275.
Backbone
  Vector backbone: pBabe-puro
  Backbone size w/o insert (bp): 5188
  Vector type: Mammalian Expression, Retroviral
  Selectable markers: Puromycin
Growth in bacteria
  Bacterial resistance: Ampicillin, 100 μg/mL
  Growth temperature: 37°C
  Growth strain: Stbl3
  Growth instructions: DH5alpha
  Copy number: High Copy
Gene/Insert
  Gene/Insert name: Hypoxia inducible factor 2 alpha (alt names: HIF2a; EPAS1)
  Species: H. sapiens (human)
  Insert size (bp): 2643
  Mutation: cDNA changed amino acids: P405A and P531A
  GenBank ID: HSU81984
  Entrez Gene: EPAS1 (a.k.a. ECYT4, HIF2A, HLF, MOP2, PASD2, bHLHe73)
  Tag / fusion protein: HA-tag (N terminal on backbone)
  Cloning method: Restriction Enzyme; 5′ cloning site BamH I (not destroyed); 3′ cloning site EcoR I (destroyed during cloning)
  Sequencing primers: 5′ pBabe-5'
Terms and licenses: Academic/Nonprofit Terms; Industry Terms: Not Available to Industry
How to cite: HA-HIF2alpha-P405A/P531A-pBabe-puro was a gift from William Kaelin (Addgene plasmid # 19006 ; http://n2t.net/addgene:19006 ; RRID:Addgene_19006)
