>Addgene plasmid #19006 | HA-HIF2alpha-P405A/P531A-pBabe-puro | addgene partial sequence | sequence record 24452 | 19006 sequence with pBabe-5'
GCCGGATCGAAGACTAAGCTTACCATGGCCTACCCCTACGACGTGCCCGACTACGCCTCCCTCGGATCCG
CCACCATGACAGCTGACAAGGAGAAGAAAAGGAGTAGCTCGGAGAGGAGGAAGGAGAAGTCCCGGGATGC
TGCGCGGTGCCGGCGGAGCAAGGAGACGGAGGTGTTCTATGAGCTGGCCCATGAGCTGCCTCTGCCCCAC
AGTGTGAGCTCCCATCTGGACAAGGCCTCCATCATGCGACTGGCAATCAGCTTCCTGCGAACACACAAGC
TCCTCTCCTCAGTTTGCTCTGAAAACGAGTCCGAAGCCGAAGCTGACCAGCAGATGGACAACTTGTACCT
GAAAGCCTTGGAGGGTTTCATTGCCGTGGTGACCCAAGATGGCGACATGATCTTTCTGTCAGAAAACATC
AGCAAGTTCATGGGACTTACACAGGTGGAGCTAACAGGACATAGTATCTTTGACTTCACTCATCCCTGCG
ACCATGAGGAGATTCGTGAGAACCTGAGTCTCAAAAATGGCTCTGGTTTTGGGAAAAAAAGCAAAGACAT
GTCCACAGAGCGGGACTTCTTCATGAGGATGAAGTGCACGGTCACCAACAGAGGCCGTACTGTCAACCTC
AAGTCAGCCACCTGGAAGGTCTTGCACTGCACGGGCCAGGTGAAAGTCTACAACAACTGCCCTCCTCACA
ATAGTCTGTGTGGCTACAAGGAGCCCCTGCTGTCCTGCCTCATCATCATGTGTGAACCAATCCAGCACCC
ATCCCACATGGACATCCCCCTGGATAGCAAGAC
