>Addgene plasmid #19006 | HA-HIF2alpha-P405A/P531A-pBabe-puro | addgene partial sequence | sequence record 24453 | hHIF-F 5'-TGGAAGGTATTGCACTGCAC-3'
ACAACTGCCCTCCTCACAATAGTCTGTGTGGCTACAAGGAGCCCCTGCTGTCCTGCCTCATCATCATGTG
TGAACCAATCCAGCACCCATCCCACATGGACATCCCCCTGGATAGCAAGACCTTCCTGAGCCGCCACAGC
ATGGACATGAAGTTCACCTACTGTGATGACAGAATCACAGAACTGATTGGTTACCACCCTGAGGAGCTGC
TTGGCCGCTCAGCCTATGAATTCTACCATGCGCTAGACTCCGAGAACATGACCAAGAGTCACCAGAACTT
GTGCACCAAGGGTCAGGTAGTAAGTGGCCAGTACCGGATGCTCGCAAAGCATGGGGGCTACGTGTGGCTG
GAGACCCAGGGGACGGTCATCTACAACCCTCGCAACCTGCAGCCCCAGTGCATCATGTGTGTCAACTACG
TCCTGAGTGAGATTGAGAAGAATGACGTGGTGTTCTCCATGGACCAGACTGAATCCCTGTTCAAGCCCCA
CCTGATGGCCATGAACAGCATCTTTGATAGCAGTGGCAAGGGGGCTGTGTCTGAGAAGAGTAACTTCCTA
TTCACCAAGCTAAAGGAGGAGCCCGAGGAGCTGGCCCAGCTGGCTGCTACCCCAGGAGACGCCATCATCT
CTCTGGATTTCGGGAATCAGAACTTCGAGGAGTCCTCAGCCTATGGCAAGGCCATCCTGCCCCCGAGCCA
GCCATGGGCCACGGAGTTGAGGAGCCACAGCACCCAGAGCGAGGCTGGGAGCCTGCCTGCCTTCACCGTG
CCCCAGGCAGCTGCCCCGGGCAGCACCACCCCCAGTGCCACCAGCAGCAGCA
