>Addgene plasmid #19006 | HA-HIF2alpha-P405A/P531A-pBabe-puro | addgene partial sequence | sequence record 51192 | hHIF2-F2 5'-TCGGGAATCAGAACTTCGAG
TCCTGCCCCCGAGCCAGCCATGGGCCACGGAGTTGAGGAGCCACAGCACCCAGAGCGAGGCTGGGAGCCT
GCCTGCCTTCACCGTGCCCCAGGCAGCTGCCCCGGGCAGCACCACCCCCAGTGCCACCAGCAGCAGCAGC
AGCTGCTCCACGCCCAATAGCCCTGAAGACTATTACACATCTTTGGATAACGACCTGAAGATTGAAGTGA
TTGAGAAGCTCTTCGCCATGGACACAGAGGCCAAGGACCAATGCAGTACCCAGACGGATTTCAATGAGCT
GGACTTGGAGACACTGGCAGCTTATATCCCCATGGACGGGGAAGACTTCCAGCTAAGCCCCATCTGCCCC
GAGGAGCGGCTCTTGGCGGAGAACCCACAGTCCACCCCCCAGCACTGCTTCAGTGCCATGACAAACATCT
TCCAGCCACTGGCCCCTGTAGCCCCGCACAGTCCCTTCCTCCTGGACAAGTTTCAGCAGCAGCTGGAGAG
CAAGAAGACAGAGCCCGAGCACCGGCCCATGTCCTCCATCTTCTTTGATGCCGGAAGCAAAGCATCCCTG
CCACCGTGCTGTGGCCAGGCCAGCACCCCTCTCTCTTCCATGGGGGGCAGATCCAATACCCAGTGGCCCC
CAGATCCACCATTACATTTTGGGCCCACAAAGTGGGCCGTCGGGGATCAGCGCACAGAGTTCTTGGGAGC
AGCGCCGTTGGGGCCCCCTGTCTCTCCACCCCATGTCTCCACCTTCAAGACAAGGTCTGCAAAGGGTTTT
GGGGCTCGAGGCCCAGACGTGCTGAGTCCGGCCATGGTAGCCCTCTCCAACAAGCTGAAGCTGAAGCGAC
AGCTGGAGTATGAAGAGCAAGCCTTCCAGGACCTGAGCGGG
